>Addgene plasmid #74284 | pR26 iBFP Dest | depositor full sequence | sequence record 142431 | pR26 iBFP Dest sequence 14523 bps
CCGCGGCAGGCCCTCCGAGCGTGGTGGAGCCGTTCTGTGAGACAGCCGGGTACGAGTCGTGACGCTGGAA
GGGGCAAGCGGGTGGTGGGCAGGAATGCGGTCCGCCCTGCAGCAACCGGAGGGGGAGGGAGAAGGGAGCG
GAAAAGTCTCCACCGGACGCGGCCATGGCTCGGGGGGGGGGGGGCAGCGGAGGAGCGCTTCCGGCCGACG
TCTCGTCGCTGATTGGCTTCTTTTCCTCCCGCCGTGTGTGAAAACACAAATGGCGTGTTTTGGTTGGCGT
AAGGCGCCTGTCAGTTAACGGCAGCCGGAGTGCGCAGCCGCCGGCAGCCTCGCTCTGCCCACTGGGTGGG
GCGGGAGGTAGGTGGGGTGAGGCGAGCTGGACGTGCGGGCGCGGTCGGCCTCTGGCGGGGCGGGGGAGGG
GAGGGAGGGTCAGCGAAAGTAGCTCGCGCGCGAGCGGCCGCCCACCCTCCCCTTCCTCTGGGGGAGTCGT
TTTACCCGCCGCCGGCCGGGCCTCGTCGTCTGATTGGCTCTCGGGGCCCAGAAAACTGGCCCTTGCCATT
GGCTCGTGTTCGTGCAAGTTGAGTCCATCCGCCGGCCAGCGGGGGCGGCGAGGAGGCGCTCCCAGGTTCC
GGCCCTCCCCTCGGCCCCGCGCCGCAGAGTCTGGCCGCGCGCCCCTGCGCAACGTGGCAGGAAGCGCGCG
CTGGGGGCGGGGACGGGCAGTAGGGCTGAGCGGCTGCGGGGCGGGTGCAAGCACGTTTCCGACTTGAGTT
GCCTCAAGAGGGGCGTGCTGAGCCAGACCTCCATCGCGCACTCCGGGGAGTGGAGGGAAGGAGCGAGGGC
TCAGTTGGGCTGTTTTGGAGGCAGGAAGCACTTGCTCTCCCAAAGTCGCTCTGAGTTGTTATCAGTAAGG
GAGCTGCAGTGGAGTAGGCGGGGAGAAGGCCGCACCCTTCTCCGGAGGGGGGAGGGGAGTGTTGCAATAC
CTTTCTGGGAGTTCTCTGCTGCCTCCTGGCTTCTGAGGACCGCCCTGGGCCTGGGAGAATCCCTTCCCCC
TCTTCCCTCGTGATCTGCAACTCCAGTCTTTCTAGCATCTGTAGGGCGCAGTAGTCCAGGGTTTCCTTGA
TGATGTCATACTTATCCTGTCCCTTTTTTTTCCACAGCTCGCGGTTGAGGACAAACTCTTCGCGGTCTTT
CCAGTGGTTAATTAAATAACTTCGTATAGCATACATTATACGAAGTTATGGATCCGAACAAACGACCCAA
CACCCGTGCGTTTTATTCTGTCTTTTTATTGCCGATCCCCTCAGAAGAACTCGTCAAGAAGGCGATAGAA
GGCGATGCGCTGCGAATCGGGAGCGGCGATACCGTAAAGCACGAGGAAGCGGTCAGCCCATTCGCCGCCA
AGCTCTTCAGCAATATCACGGGTAGCCAACGCTATGTCCTGATAGCGGTCCGCCACACCCAGCCGGCCAC
AGTCGATGAATCCAGAAAAGCGGCCATTTTCCACCATGATATTCGGCAAGCAGGCATCGCCATGGGTCAC
GACGAGATCCTCGCCGTCGGGCATGCGCGCCTTGAGCCTGGCGAACAGTTCGGCTGGCGCGAGCCCCTGA
TGCTCTTCGTCCAGATCATCCTGATCGACAAGACCGGCTTCCATCCGAGTACGTGCTCGCTCGATGCGAT
GTTTCGCTTGGTGGTCGAATGGGCAGGTAGCCGGATCAAGCGTATGCAGCCGCCGCATTGCATCAGCCAT
GATGGATACTTTCTCGGCAGGAGCAAGGTGAGATGACAGGAGATCCTGCCCCGGCACTTCGCCCAATAGC
AGCCAGTCCCTTCCCGCTTCAGTGACAACGTCGAGCACAGCTGCGCAAGGAACGCCCGTCGTGGCCAGCC
ACGATAGCCGCGCTGCCTCGTCCTGCAGTTCATTCAGGGCACCGGACAGGTCGGTCTTGACAAAAAGAAC
CGGGCGCCCCTGCGCTGACAGCCGGAACACGGCGGCATCAGAGCAGCCGATTGTCTGTTGTGCCCAGTCA
TAGCCGAATAGCCTCTCCACCCAAGCGGCCGGAGAACCTGCGTGCAATCCATCTTGTTCAATGGCCGATC
CCATATTGGCTGCAGGGTCGCTCGGTGTTCGAGGCCACACGCGTCACCTTAATATGCGAAGTGGACCTGG
GACCGCGCCGCCCCGACTGCATCTGCGTGTTCGAATTCGCCAATGACAAGACGCTGGGCGGGGTTTGCTC
GACATTGGGTGGAAACATTCCAGGCCTGGGTGGAGAGGCTTTTTGCTTCCTCTTGCAAAACCACACTGCT
CGACATTGGGTGGAAACATTCCAGGCCTGGGTGGAGAGGCTTTTTGCTTCCTCTTGCAAAACCACACTGC
TCGACTAGTGATTAAAGTCGACTCGGGGACACCAAATATGGCGATCTCGGCCTTTTCGTTTCTTGGAGCT
GGGACATGTTTGCCATCGATCCATCTACCACCAGAACGGCCGTTAGATCTGCTGCCACCGTTGTTTCCAC
CGAAGAAACCACCGTTGCCGTAACCACCACGACGGTTGTTGCTAAAGAAGCTGCCACCGCCACGGCCACC
GTTGTAGCCGCCGTTGTTGTTATTGTAGTTGCTCATGTTATTTCTGGCACTTCTTGGTTTTCCTCTTAAG
TGAGGAGGAACATAACCATTCTCGTTGTTGTCGTTGATGCTTAAATTTTGCACTTGTTCGCTCAGTTCAG
CCATAATATGAAATGCTTTTCTTGTTGTTCTTACGGAATACCACTTGCCACCTATCACCACAACTAACTT
TTTCCCGTTCCTCCATCTCTTTTATATTTTTTTTCTCGAGGGATCTTTGTGAAGGAACCTTACTTCTGTG
GTGTGACATAATTGGACAAACTACCTACAGAGATTTAAAGCTCTAAGGTAAATATAAAATTTTTAAGTGT
ATAATGTGTTAAACTACTGATTCTAATTGTTTGTGTATTTTAGATTCCAACCTATGGAACTGATGAATGG
GAGCAGTGGTGGAATGCCTTTAATGAGGAAAACCTGTTTTGCTCAGAAGAAATGCCATCTAGTGATGATG
AGGCTACTGCTGACTCTCAACATTCTACTCCTCCAAAAAAGAAGAGAAAGGTAGAAGACCCCAAGGACTT
TCCTTCAGAATTGCTAAGTTTTTTGAGTCATGCTGTGTTTAGTAATAGAACTCTTGCTTGCTTTGCTATT
TACACCACAAAGGAAAAAGCTGCACTGCTATACAAGAAAATTATGGAAAAATATTCTGTAACCTTTATAA
GTAGGCATAACAGTTATAATCATAACATACTGTTTTTTCTTACTCCACACAGGCATAGAGTGTCTGCTAT
TAATAACTATGCTCAAAAATTGTGTACCTTTAGCTTTTTAATTTGTAAAGGGGTTAATAAGGAATATTTG
ATGTATAGTGCCTTGACTAGAGATCATAATCAGCCATACCACATTTGTAGAGGTTTTACTTGCTTTAAAA
AACCTCCCACACCTCCCCCTGAACCTGAAACATAGAATGAATGCAATTGTTGTTGTTAACTTGTTTATTG
CAGCTTATAATGGTTACAAATAAAGCAATAGCATCACAAATTTCACAAATAAAGCATTTTTTTCACTGCA
TTCTAGTTGTGGTTTGTCCAAACTCATCAATGTATCTTATCATGTCTGGATCTGACATGGTAAGTAAGCT
TATAACTTCGTATAGCATACATTATACGAAGTTATCGGCGCGCCATCACAAGTTTGTACAAAAAAGCTGA
ACGAGAAACGTAAAATGATATAAATATCAATATATTAAATTAGATTTTGCATAAAAAACAGACTACATAA
TACTGTAAAACACAACATATCCAGTCACTATGGCGGCCGCATTAGGCACCCCAGGCTTTACACTTTATGC
TTCCGGCTCGTATAATGTGTGGATTTTGAGTTAGGATCCGTCGAGATTTTCAGGAGCTAAGGAAGCTAAA
ATGGAGAAAAAAATCACTGGATATACCACCGTTGATATATCCCAATGGCATCGTAAAGAACATTTTGAGG
CATTTCAGTCAGTTGCTCAATGTACCTATAACCAGACCGTTCAGCTGGATATTACGGCCTTTTTAAAGAC
CGTAAAGAAAAATAAGCACAAGTTTTATCCGGCCTTTATTCACATTCTTGCCCGCCTGATGAATGCTCAT
CCGGAATTCCGTATGGCAATGAAAGACGGTGAGCTGGTGATATGGGATAGTGTTCACCCTTGTTACACCG
TTTTCCATGAGCAAACTGAAACGTTTTCATCGCTCTGGAGTGAATACCACGACGATTTCCGGCAGTTTCT
ACACATATATTCGCAAGATGTGGCGTGTTACGGTGAAAACCTGGCCTATTTCCCTAAAGGGTTTATTGAG
AATATGTTTTTCGTCTCAGCCAATCCCTGGGTGAGTTTCACCAGTTTTGATTTAAACGTGGCCAATATGG
ACAACTTCTTCGCCCCCGTTTTCACCATGGGCAAATATTATACGCAAGGCGACAAGGTGCTGATGCCGCT
GGCGATTCAGGTTCATCATGCCGTTTGTGATGGCTTCCATGTCGGCAGAATGCTTAATGAATTACAACAG
TACTGCGATGAGTGGCAGGGCGGGGCGTAAACGCGTGGATCCGGCTTACTAAAAGCCAGATAACAGTATG
CGTATTTGCGCGCTGATTTTTGCGGTATAAGAATATATACTGATATGTATACCCGAAGTATGTCAAAAAG
AGGTATGCTATGAAGCAGCGTATTACAGTGACAGTTGACAGCGACAGCTATCAGTTGCTCAAGGCATATA
TGATGTCAATATCTCCGGTCTGGTAAGCACAACCATGCAGAATGAAGCCCGTCGTCTGCGTGCCGAACGC
TGGAAAGCGGAAAATCAGGAAGGGATGGCTGAGGTCGCCCGGTTTATTGAAATGAACGGCTCTTTTGCTG
ACGAGAACAGGGGCTGGTGAAATGCAGTTTAAGGTTTACACCTATAAAAGAGAGAGCCGTTATCGTCTGT
TTGTGGATGTACAGAGTGATATTATTGACACGCCCGGGCGACGGATGGTGATCCCCCTGGCCAGTGCACG
TCTGCTGTCAGATAAAGTCTCCCGTGAACTTTACCCGGTGGTGCATATCGGGGATGAAAGCTGGCGCATG
ATGACCACCGATATGGCCAGTGTGCCGGTCTCCGTTATCGGGGAAGAAGTGGCTGATCTCAGCCACCGCG
AAAATGACATCAAAAACGCCATTAACCTGATGTTCTGGGGAATATAAATGTCAGGCTCCCTTATACACAG
CCAGTCTGCAGGTCGACCATAGTGACTGGATATGTTGTGTTTTACAGCATTATGTAGTCTGTTTTTTATG
CAAAATCTAATTTAATATATTGATATTTATATCATTTTACGTTTCTCGTTCAGCTTTCTTGTACAAAGTG
GTGATGGCGCGCCGAAGTTCCTATACTTTCTAGAGAATAGGAACTTCTCTCTCGAGGTTAACGAATTCCG
CCCCCCCCCCCTAACGTTACTGGCCGAAGCCGCTTGGAATAAGGCCGGTGTGCGTTTGTCTATATGTTAT
TTTCCACCATATTGCCGTCTTTTGGCAATGTGAGGGCCCGGAAACCTGGCCCTGTCTTCTTGACGAGCAT
TCCTAGGGGTCTTTCCCCTCTCGCCAAAGGAATGCAAGGTCTGTTGAATGTCGTGAAGGAAGCAGTTCCT
CTGGAAGCTTCTTGAAGACAAACAACGTCTGTAGCGACCCTTTGCAGGCAGCGGAACCCCCCACCTGGCG
ACAGGTGCCTCTGCGGCCAAAAGCCACGTGTATAAGATACACCTGCAAAGGCGGCACAACCCCAGTGCCA
CGTTGTGAGTTGGATAGTTGTGGAAAGAGTCAAATGGCTCTCCTCAAGCGTATTCAACAAGGGGCTGAAG
GATGCCCAGAAGGTACCCCATTGTATGGGATCTGATCTGGGGCCTCGGTGCACATGCTTTACATGTGTTT
AGTCGAGGTTAAAAAAACGTCTAGGCCCCCCGAACCACGGGGACGTGGTTTTCCTTTGAAAAACACGATG
ATAATATGGCCACAACCCGGGACACCATGGTGAGCAAGGGCGAGGAGCTGTTCACCGGGGTGGTGCCCAT
CCTGGTCGAGCTGGACGGCGACGTAAACGGCCACAAGTTCAGCGTGAGGGGCGAGGGCGAGGGCGATGCC
ACCAACGGCAAGCTGACCCTGAAGTTCATCTGCACCACCGGCAAGCTGCCCGTGCCCTGGCCCACCCTCG
TGACCACCCTGAGCCACGGCGTGCAGTGCTTCGCCCGCTACCCCGACCACATGAAGCAGCACGACTTCTT
CAAGTCCGCCATGCCCGAAGGCTACGTCCAGGAGCGCACCATCTTCTTCAAGGACGACGGCACCTACAAG
ACCCGCGCCGAGGTGAAGTTCGAGGGCGACACCCTGGTGAACCGCATCGAGCTGAAGGGCGTCGACTTCA
AGGAGGACGGCAACATCCTGGGGCACAAGCTGGAGTACAACTTCAACAGCCACAACATCTATATCATGGC
CGTCAAGCAGAAGAACGGCATCAAGGTGAACTTCAAGATCCGCCACAACGTGGAGGACGGCAGCGTGCAG
CTCGCCGACCACTACCAGCAGAACACCCCCATCGGCGACGGCCCCGTGCTGCTGCCCGACAGCCACTACC
TGAGCACCCAGTCCGTGCTGAGCAAAGACCCCAACGAGAAGCGCGATCACATGGTCCTGCTGGAGTTCCG
CACCGCCGCCGGGATCACTCTCGGCATGGACGAGCTGTACAAGTAACCCCGGGGAAGTTCCTATACTTTC
TAGAGAATAGGAACTTCGCTAGAGACTGTGCCTTCTAGTTGCCAGCCATCTGTTGTTTGCCCCTCCCCCG
TGCCTTCCTTGACCCTGGAAGGTGCCACTCCCACTGTCCTTTCCTAATAAAATGAGGAAATTGCATCGCA
TTGTCTGAGTAGGTGTCATTCTATTCTGGGGGGTGGGGTGGGGCAGGACAGCAAGGGGGAGGATTGGGAA
GACAATAGCAGGCATGCTGGGGATGCGGTCTAGCGCGGCCGCCGCGCCGATATCGAATTCGCTAGAAGAT
GGGCGGGAGTCTTCTGGGCAGGCTTAAAGGCTAACCTGGTGTGTGGGCGTTGTCCTGCAGGGGAATTGAA
CAGGTGTAAAATTGGAGGGACAAGACTTCCCACAGATTTTCGGTTTTGTCGGGAAGTTTTTTAATAGGGG
CAAATAAGGAAAATGGGAGGATAGGTAGTCATCTGGGGTTTTATGCAGCAAAACTACAGGTTATTATTGC
TTGTGATCCGCCTCGGAGTATTTTCCATCGAGGTAGATTAAAGACATGCTCACCCGAGTTTTATACTCTC
CTGCTTGAGATCCTTACTACAGTATGAAATTACAGTGTCGCGAGTTAGACTATGTAAGCAGAATTTTAAT
CATTTTTAAAGAGCCCAGTACTTCATATCCATTTCTCCCGCTCCTTCTGCAGCCTTATCAAAAGGTATTT
TAGAACACTCATTTTAGCCCCATTTTCATTTATTATACTGGCTTATCCAACCCCTAGACAGAGCATTGGC
ATTTTCCCTTTCCTGATCTTAGAAGTCTGATGACTCATGAAACCAGACAGATTAGTTACATACACCACAA
ATCGAGGCTGTAGCTGGGGCCTCAACACTGCAGTTCTTTTATAACTCCTTAGTACACTTTTTGTTGATCC
TTTGCCTTGATCCTTAATTTTCAGTGTCTATCACCTCTCCCGTCAGGTGGTGTTCCACATTTGGGCCTAT
TCTCAGTCCAGGGAGTTTTACAACAATAGATGTATTGAGAATCCAACCTAAAGCTTAACTTTCCACTCCC
ATGAATGCCTCTCTCCTTTTTCTCCATTTATAAACTGAGCTATTAACCATTAATGGTTTCCAGGTGGATG
TCTCCTCCCCCAATATTACCTGATGTATCTTACATATTGCCAGGCTGATATTTTAAGACATTAAAAGGTA
TATTTCATTATTGAGCCACATGGTATTGATTACTGCTTACTAAAATTTTGTCATTGTACACATCTGTAAA
AGGTGGTTCCTTTTGGAATGCAAAGTTCAGGTGTTTGTTGTCTTTCCTGACCTAAGGTCTTGTGAGCTTG
TATTTTTTCTATTTAAGCAGTGCTTTCTCTTGGACTGGCTTGACTCATGGCATTCTACACGTTATTGCTG
GTCTAAATGTGATTTTGCCAAGCTTCTTCAGGACCTATAATTTTGCTTGACTTGTAGCCAAACACAAGTA
AAATGATTAAGCAACAAATGTATTTGTGAAGCTTGGTTTTTAGGTTGTTGTGTTGTGTGTGCTTGTGCTC
TATAATAATACTATCCAGGGGCTGGAGAGGTGGCTCGGAGTTCAAGAGCACAGACTGCTCTTCCAGAAGT
CCTGAGTTCAATTCCCAGCAACCACATGGTGGCTCACAACCATCTGTAATGGGATCTGATGCCCTCTTCT
GGTGTGTCTGAAGACCACAAGTGTATTCACATTAAATAAATAAATCCTCCTTCTTCTTCTTTTTTTTTTT
TTTAAAGAGAATACTGTCTCCAGTAGAATTTACTGAAGTAATGAAATACTTTGTGTTTGTTCCAATATGG
TAGCCAATAATCAAATTACTCTTTAAGCACTGGAAATGTTACCAAGGAACTAATTTTTATTTGAAGTGTA
ACTGTGGACAGAGGAGCCATAACTGCAGACTTGTGGGATACAGAAGACCAATGCAGACTTTAATGTCTTT
TCTCTTACACTAAGCAATAAAGAAATAAAAATTGAACTTCTAGTATCCTATTTGTTTAAACTGCTAGCTT
TACTTAACTTTTGTGCTTCATCTATACAAAGCTGAAAGCTAAGTCTGCAGCCATTACTAAACATGAAAGC
AAGTAATGATAATTTTGGATTTCAAAAATGTAGGGCCAGAGTTTAGCCAGCCAGTGGTGGTGCTTGCCTT
TATGCCTTTAATCCCAGCACTCTGGAGGCAGAGACAGGCAGATCTCTGAGTTTGAGCCCAGCCTGGTCTA
CACATCAAGTTCTATCTAGGATAGCCAGGAATACACACAGAAACCCTGTTGGGGAGGGGGGCTCTGAGAT
TTCATAAAATTATAATTGAAGCATTCCCTAATGAGCCACTATGGATGTGGCTAAATCCGTCTACCTTTCT
GATGAGATTTGGGTATTATTTTTTCTGTCTCTGCTGTTGGTTGGGTCTTTTGACACTGTGGGCTTTCTTT
AAAGCCTCCTTCCTGCCATGTGGTCTCTTGTTTGCTACTAACTTCCCATGGCTTAAATGGCATGGCTTTT
TGCCTTCTAAGGGCAGCTGCTGAGATTTGCAGCCTGATTTCCAGGGTGGGGTTGGGAAATCTTTCAAACA
CTAAAATTGTCCTTTAATTTTTTTTTTAAAAAATGGGTTATATAATAAACCTCATAAAATAGTTATGAGG
AGTGAGGTGGACTAATATTAAATGAGTCCCTCCCCTATAAAAGAGCTATTAAGGCTTTTTGTCTTATACT
TAACTTTTTTTTTAAATGTGGTATCTTTAGAACCAAGGGTCTTAGAGTTTTAGTATACAGAAACTGTTGC
ATCGCTTAATCAGATTTTCTAGTTTCAAATCCAGAGAATCCAAATTCTTCACAGCCAAAGTCAAATTAAG
AATTTCTGACTTTTAATGTTAATTTGCTTACTGTGAATATAAAAATGATAGCTTTTCCTGAGGCAGGGTC
TCACTATGTATCTCTGCCTGATCTGCAACAAGATATGTAGACTAAAGTTCTGCCTGCTTTTGTCTCCTGA
ATACTAAGGTTAAAATGTAGTAATACTTTTGGAACTTGCAGGTCAGATTCTTTTATAGGGGACACACTAA
GGGAGCTTGGGTGATAGTTGGTAAAATGTGTTTCAAGTGATGAAAACTTGAATTATTATCACCGCAACCT
ACTTTTTAAAAAAAAAAGCCAGGCCTGTTAGAGCATGCTTAAGGGATCCCTAGGACTTGCTGAGCACACA
AGAGTAGTTACTTGGCAGGCTCCTGGTGAGAGCATATTTCAAAAAACAAGGCAGACAACCAAGAAACTAC
AGTTAAGGTTACCTGTCTTTAAACCATCTGCATATACACAGGGATATTAAAATATTCCAAATAATATTTC
ATTCAAGTTTTCCCCCATCAAATTGGGACATGGATTTCTCCGGTGAATAGGCAGAGTTGGAAACTAAACA
AATGTTGGTTTTGTGATTTGTGAAATTGTTTTCAAGTGATAGTTAAAGCCCATGAGATACAGAACAAAGC
TGCTATTTCGAGGTCTCTTGGTTTATACTCAGAAGCACTTCTTTGGGTTTCCCTGCACTATCCTGATCAT
GTGCTAGGCCTACCTTAGGCTGATTGTTGTTCAAATAAACTTAAGTTTCCTGTCAGGTGATGTCATATGA
TTTCATATATCAAGGCAAAACATGTTATATATGTTAAACATTTGTACTTAATGTGAAAGTTAGGTCTTTG
TGGGTTTGATTTTTAATTTTCAAAACCTGAGCTAAATAAGTCATTTTTACATGTCTTACATTTGGTGGAA
TTGTATAATTGTGGTTTGCAGGCAAGACTCTCTGACCTAGTAACCCTACCTATAGAGCACTTTGCTGGGT
CACAAGTCTAGGAGTCAAGCATTTCACCTTGAAGTTGAGACGTTTTGTTAGTGTATACTAGTTTATATGT
TGGAGGACATGTTTATCCAGAAGATATTCAGGACTATTTTTGACTGGGCTAAGGAATTGATTCTGATTAG
CACTGTTAGTGAGCATTGAGTGGCCTTTAGGCTTGAATTGGAGTCACTTGTATATCTCAAATAATGCTGG
CCTTTTTTAAAAAGCCCTTGTTCTTTATCACCCTGTTTTCTACATAATTTTTGTTCAAAGAAATACTTGT
TTGGATCTCCTTTTGACAACAATAGCATGTTTTCAAGCCATATTTTTTTTCCTTTTTTTTTTTTTTTTTG
GTTTTTCGAGACAGGGTTTCTCTGTATAGCCCTGGCTGTCCTGGAACTCACTTTGTAGACCAGGCTGGCC
TCGAACTCAGAAATCCGCCTGCCTCTGCCTCCTGAGTGCCGGGATTAAAGGCGTGCACCACCACGCCTGG
CTAAGTTGGATATTTTGTTATATAACTATAACCAATACTAACTCCACTGGGTGGATTTTTAATTCAGTCA
GTAGTCTTAAGTGGTCTTTATTGGCCCTTCATTAAAATCTACTGTTCACTCTAACAGAGGCTGTTGGTAC
TAGTGGCACTTAAGCAACTTCCTACGGATATACTAGCAGATTAAGGGTCAGGGATAGAAACTAGTCTAGC
GTTTTGTATACCTACCAGCTTTATACTACCTTGTTCTGATAGAAATATTTAGGACATCTAGCTTATCGAT
CCGTCGACGGTATCGATAAGCTTGATATCGAATTCTACCGGGTAGGGGAGGCGCTTTTCCAAGGCAGTCT
GAGCATGCGCTTAGCAGCCCCGCTGGCACTTGGCGCTACACAAGTGGCCTTGGCCTCGCACACATTCCAC
ATCCACCGGTAGGCGCCGCCGCCCTGCAGGCGATCGCTACGTACAGCTTTTGTTCCCTTTAGTGAGGGTT
AATTGCGCGCTTGGCGTAATCATGGTCATAGCTGTTTCCTGTGTGAAATTGTTATCCGCTCACAATTCCA
CACAACATACGAGCCGGAAGCATAAAGTGTAAAGCCTGGGGTGCCTAATGAGTGAGCTAACTCACATTAA
TTGCGTTGCGCTCACTGCCCGCTTTCCAGTCGGGAAACCTGTCGTGCCAGCTGCATTAATGAATCGGCCA
ACGCGCGGGGAGAGGCGGTTTGCGTATTGGGCGCTCTTCCGCTTCCTCGCTCACTGACTCGCTGCGCTCG
GTCGTTCGGCTGCGGCGAGCGGTATCAGCTCACTCAAAGGCGGTAATACGGTTATCCACAGAATCAGGGG
ATAACGCAGGAAAGAACATGTGAGCAAAAGGCCAGCAAAAGGCCAGGAACCGTAAAAAGGCCGCGTTGCT
GGCGTTTTTCCATAGGCTCCGCCCCCCTGACGAGCATCACAAAAATCGACGCTCAAGTCAGAGGTGGCGA
AACCCGACAGGACTATAAAGATACCAGGCGTTTCCCCCTGGAAGCTCCCTCGTGCGCTCTCCTGTTCCGA
CCCTGCCGCTTACCGGATACCTGTCCGCCTTTCTCCCTTCGGGAAGCGTGGCGCTTTCTCATAGCTCACG
CTGTAGGTATCTCAGTTCGGTGTAGGTCGTTCGCTCCAAGCTGGGCTGTGTGCACGAACCCCCCGTTCAG
CCCGACCGCTGCGCCTTATCCGGTAACTATCGTCTTGAGTCCAACCCGGTAAGACACGACTTATCGCCAC
TGGCAGCAGCCACTGGTAACAGGATTAGCAGAGCGAGGTATGTAGGCGGTGCTACAGAGTTCTTGAAGTG
GTGGCCTAACTACGGCTACACTAGAAGGACAGTATTTGGTATCTGCGCTCTGCTGAAGCCAGTTACCTTC
GGAAAAAGAGTTGGTAGCTCTTGATCCGGCAAACAAACCACCGCTGGTAGCGGTGGTTTTTTTGTTTGCA
AGCAGCAGATTACGCGCAGAAAAAAAGGATCTCAAGAAGATCCTTTGATCTTTTCTACGGGGTCTGACGC
TCAGTGGAACGAAAACTCACGTTAAGGGATTTTGGTCATGAGATTATCAAAAAGGATCTTCACCTAGATC
CTTTTAAATTAAAAATGAAGTTTTAAATCAATCTAAAGTATATATGAGTAAACTTGGTCTGACAGTTACC
AATGCTTAATCAGTGAGGCACCTATCTCAGCGATCTGTCTATTTCGTTCATCCATAGTTGCCTGACTCCC
CGTCGTGTAGATAACTACGATACGGGAGGGCTTACCATCTGGCCCCAGTGCTGCAATGATACCGCGAGAC
CCACGCTCACCGGCTCCAGATTTATCAGCAATAAACCAGCCAGCCGGAAGGGCCGAGCGCAGAAGTGGTC
CTGCAACTTTATCCGCCTCCATCCAGTCTATTAATTGTTGCCGGGAAGCTAGAGTAAGTAGTTCGCCAGT
TAATAGTTTGCGCAACGTTGTTGCCATTGCTACAGGCATCGTGGTGTCACGCTCGTCGTTTGGTATGGCT
TCATTCAGCTCCGGTTCCCAACGATCAAGGCGAGTTACATGATCCCCCATGTTGTGCAAAAAAGCGGTTA
GCTCCTTCGGTCCTCCGATCGTTGTCAGAAGTAAGTTGGCCGCAGTGTTATCACTCATGGTTATGGCAGC
ACTGCATAATTCTCTTACTGTCATGCCATCCGTAAGATGCTTTTCTGTGACTGGTGAGTACTCAACCAAG
TCATTCTGAGAATAGTGTATGCGGCGACCGAGTTGCTCTTGCCCGGCGTCAATACGGGATAATACCGCGC
CACATAGCAGAACTTTAAAAGTGCTCATCATTGGAAAACGTTCTTCGGGGCGAAAACTCTCAAGGATCTT
ACCGCTGTTGAGATCCAGTTCGATGTAACCCACTCGTGCACCCAACTGATCTTCAGCATCTTTTACTTTC
ACCAGCGTTTCTGGGTGAGCAAAAACAGGAAGGCAAAATGCCGCAAAAAAGGGAATAAGGGCGACACGGA
AATGTTGAATACTCATACTCTTCCTTTTTCAATATTATTGAAGCATTTATCAGGGTTATTGTCTCATGAG
CGGATACATATTTGAATGTATTTAGAAAAATAAACAAATAGGGGTTCCGCGCACATTTCCCCGAAAAGTG
CCACCTAAATTGTAAGCGTTAATATTTTGTTAAAATTCGCGTTAAATTTTTGTTAAATCAGCTCATTTTT
TAACCAATAGGCCGAAATCGGCAAAATCCCTTATAAATCAAAAGAATAGACCGAGATAGGGT
[37 nt withheld, positions 13993-14029]
AAAGAACGTGGACTCCAACGTCAAAGG
[49 nt withheld, positions 14057-14105]
T
[91 nt withheld, positions 14107-14197]
G
[124 nt withheld, positions 14199-14322]
CCCATTCGCCATTCAGGCTGCGCAACTGTTGGGAAGGGCGATCGGTGCGGGCCTCTTCGCTATTACGCCA
GCTGGCGAAAGGGGGATGTGCTGCAAGGCGATTAAGTTGGGTAACGCCAGGGTTTTCCCAGTCACGACGT
TGTAAAACGACGGCCAGTGAGCGCGCGTAATACGACTCACTATAGGGCGAATTGGAGCTCC
Features (pLannotate 1.2.2; 42 found; start..end, strand, type, name):
      3..1085    +  misc_feature   Rosa26 left arm: left homology arm from intron 1 of the mouse Rosa26 gene (Soriano, 1999)
   1092..1195    +  misc_feature   Ad SA: adenovirus major late transcript splice acceptor (Friedrich and Soriano, 1991)
   1206..1239    +  protein_bind   loxP: Cre-mediated recombination occurs in the 8-bp core sequence (GCATACAT). Cre recombinase
   1246..1294    -  polyA_signal   HSV TK poly(A) signal: herpes simplex virus thymidine kinase polyadenylation signal (Cole and Stacy, 1985)
   1301..2104    -  CDS            NeoR/KanR: aminoglycoside phosphotransferase from Tn5; aph(3')-II (or nptII); confers resistance to neomycin, kanamycin, and G418 (Geneticin®)
   2109..2237    -  promoter       HSV TK promoter (fragment): herpes simplex virus thymidine kinase promoter
   2402..2734    -  CDS            DED1 (fragment): DED1_YEAST - Also known as SPP81. Experimental evidence at protein level: Swiss-Prot protein existence level 1. ATP-binding RNA helicase involved in translation initiation. Remodels RNA in response to ADP and ATP concentrations by facilitating disruption, but also formation of RNA duplexes. Has weak ATP-dependent affinity for dsRNA, but strong ATP-dependent affinity for ssRNA. Acts as a virus host factor involved in the replication of the MBV and the L-A viruses by promoting the negative-strand RNA synthesis. May be involved in recognition of the preinitiation complex and DNA binding of the RN
   2730..2840    -  CDS            YO201_YEAST (fragment): Protein uncertain: Swiss-Prot protein existence level 5. From Saccharomyces cerevisiae (strain ATCC 204508 / S288c) (Baker's yeast).
   2842..2916    +  CDS            small t antigen (fragment): SV40 (simian virus 40) small t antigen
   2918..2983    +  intron         small t intron: SV40 (simian virus 40) small t antigen intron
   3113..3133    +  CDS            SV40 NLS: nuclear localization signal of SV40 (simian virus 40) large T antigen
   3452..3534    +  CDS            large T antigen (fragment): large T antigen from SV40 (simian virus 40)
   3558..3692    +  polyA_signal   SV40 poly(A) signal: SV40 polyadenylation signal
   3712..3745    +  protein_bind   loxP: Cre-mediated recombination occurs in the 8-bp core sequence (GCATACAT). Cre recombinase
   3758..3882    +  protein_bind   attR1: mutant version of attR; recombination site for the Gateway® LR reaction LR Clonase™
   3907..3937    +  promoter       lac UV5 promoter: E. coli lac promoter with an "up" mutation
   3961..3990    +  promoter       cat promoter (fragment): promoter of the E. coli cat gene encoding chloramphenicol acetyltransferase
   3991..4650    +  CDS            CmR: chloramphenicol acetyltransferase; cat; confers resistance to chloramphenicol
   4829..4987    +  CDS            ccdA (fragment): CCDA_ECO57 - Also known as H, letA. Experimental evidence at protein level: Swiss-Prot protein existence level 1. Antitoxin component of a type II toxin-antitoxin (TA) system which inhibits the post-segregational killing (PSK) of plasmid-free cells, also referred to as a plasmid addiction system. Binds to and blocks the activity of CcdB; will also remove bound CcdB protein from the CcdB-GyrA complex by forming a CcdA-CcdB complex, a process termed rejuvenation. Functions as a transcriptional corepressor for the ccdAB operon, repression also requires CcdB (By similarity). From Escherichia coli
   4992..5294    +  CDS            ccdB: CCDB_ECOLI - Also known as G, letB, letD. Experimental evidence at protein level: Swiss-Prot protein existence level 1. Toxic component of a type II toxin-antitoxin (TA) system, functioning in plasmid maintainence. Responsible for the post- segregational killing (PSK) of plasmid-free cells, also referred to as a plasmid addiction system. Half-life of over 2 hours. Cell killing by CcdB is accompanied by filamentation, defects in chromosome and plasmid segregation, defects in cell division, formation of anucleate cells, decreased DNA synthesis and plasmid loss. Interferes with the activity of DN
   5338..5459    -  protein_bind   attR3: mutant version of attR; recombination site for the Gateway® LR reaction LR Clonase™
   5441..5461    -  protein_bind   attB2: mutant version of attB; core recombination site for the Gateway® BP reaction BP Clonase™
   5474..5507    -  protein_bind   FRT (minimal): supports FLP-mediated excision but not integration (Turan and Bode, 2011) FLP recombinase from the Saccharomyces cerevisiae 2μ plasmid
   5632..6094    +  misc_feature   IRES: internal ribosome entry site (IRES) of the encephalomyocarditis virus (EMCV)
   6117..6836    +  CDS            EBFP2: enhanced blue variant of GFP (Ai et al., 2007) mammalian codon-optimized
   6844..6877    -  protein_bind   FRT (minimal): supports FLP-mediated excision but not integration (Turan and Bode, 2011) FLP recombinase from the Saccharomyces cerevisiae 2μ plasmid
   6886..7093    +  polyA_signal   bGH poly(A) signal: bovine growth hormone polyadenylation signal
   7137..7947    +  misc_feature   Rosa26 right arm: right homology arm from intron 1 of the mouse Rosa26 gene (Soriano, 1999)
  10797..10819   +  CDS            Azami-Green (fragment): Azami-Green fluorescent protein (Karasawa et al., 2003)
  11483..11515   -  misc_feature   MCS (fragment): pBluescript multiple cloning site
  11520..11637   +  promoter       PGK promoter (fragment): mouse phosphoglycerate kinase 1 promoter
  11676..11694   -  promoter       T3 promoter: promoter for bacteriophage T3 RNA polymerase
  11737..11759   -  protein_bind   lac operator (fragment): The lac repressor binds to the lac operator to inhibit transcription in E. coli. This inhibition can be relieved by adding lactose or isopropyl-β-D-thiogalactopyranoside (IPTG). lac repressor encoded by lacI
  11763..11793   -  promoter       lac promoter: promoter for the E. coli lac operon
  11808..11829   -  protein_bind   CAP binding site: CAP binding activates transcription in the presence of cAMP. E. coli catabolite activator protein
  11842..11934   -  CDS            lacI (fragment): lac repressor; lacI; The lac repressor binds to the lac operator to inhibit transcription in E. coli. This inhibition can be relieved by adding lactose or isopropyl-β-D-thiogalactopyranoside (IPTG).
  12117..12705   -  rep_origin     ori: high-copy-number ColE1/pMB1/pBR322/pUC origin of replication
  12876..13736   -  CDS            AmpR: β-lactamase; bla; confers resistance to ampicillin, carbenicillin, and related antibiotics
  13737..13841   -  promoter       AmpR promoter: bla
  13894..14322   -  rep_origin     f1 ori (sequence partly withheld): f1 bacteriophage origin of replication; arrow indicates direction of (+) strand synthesis
  14327..14482   -  CDS            lacZα (fragment): LacZα fragment of β-galactosidase; lacZ fragment
  14490..14508   +  promoter       T7 promoter: promoter for bacteriophage T7 RNA polymerase
