[The description below was written by a language model from this plasmid's Addgene catalogue record and pLannotate feature annotations shown in this document.]
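Description:
pR26 iBFP Dest is a Bluescript-based gene targeting vector for the mouse Rosa26 locus, built as a Gateway destination plasmid so that a gene of interest can be recombined into a conditional expression cassette. It replicates in E. coli from a high-copy ColE1/pUC origin, also carries an f1 origin, and is selected with ampicillin (backbone bla gene) plus chloramphenicol (CmR inside the Gateway cassette). Because the cassette also encodes the ccdB toxin, the empty vector must be maintained in a ccdB-tolerant strain. After an LR reaction, the CmR/ccdB segment between the attR sites is replaced by the insert.

The targeting cassette lies between left and right homology arms from intron 1 of Rosa26. The annotated right arm covers only part of a long unannotated stretch, which may include further genomic homology. Downstream of the left arm is an adenovirus splice acceptor, which suggests that expression relies on splicing into the endogenous Rosa26 transcript; no separate mammalian promoter for the payload is annotated. Next comes a loxP-flanked stop cassette containing a reverse-oriented HSV TK promoter-driven NeoR gene with TK polyadenylation signal, along with SV40-derived sequences and an SV40 poly(A) signal that terminate transcription. Cre recombination deletes this block, allowing read-through into the Gateway-inserted gene, followed by an EMCV IRES-EBFP2 reporter and a bGH poly(A) signal. Minimal FRT sites flank the IRES-EBFP2 unit, so FLP can remove the reporter. A short PGK promoter fragment beyond the right arm has no annotated coding sequence attached to it.

The vector is intended for generating Rosa26 knock-in mice with Cre-activated, BFP-marked transgene expression. The associated publication describes doing this by CRISPR/Cas9-assisted targeting in C57BL/6 zygotes.
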