Addgene plasmid #74284: pR26 iBFP Dest
Purpose: Gene targeting vector for the mouse Rosa26 locus, including a loxP flanked stop cassette and BFP, for gateway cloning
Depositing lab: Ralf Kuehn. Depositing organization: Max-Delbrueck-Centrum fuer Molekulare Medizin (MDC). Publication: Efficient generation of Rosa26 knock-in mice using CRISPR/Cas9 in C57BL/6 zygotes. Chu VT, Weber T, Graf R, Sommermann T, Petsch K, Sack U, Volchkov P, Rajewsky K, Kuhn R. BMC Biotechnol. 2016 Jan 16;16(1):4. doi: 10.1186/s12896-016-0234-4. PubMed 26772810.
Backbone
  Vector backbone: Bluescript
Growth in bacteria
  Bacterial resistance: Chloramphenicol and Ampicillin, 25 & 100 μg/mL
  Growth temperature: 30°C
  Growth strain: ccdB Survival
  Copy number: High Copy
Gene/Insert
  Gene/Insert name: Rosa26 5-homology region
  Species: M. musculus (mouse)
  Cloning method: Restriction Enzyme; 5′ cloning site I-SceI (destroyed during cloning); 3′ cloning site XbaI (destroyed during cloning)
  Sequencing primers: 5′ M13 forward; 3′ M13 reverse
Terms and licenses: Academic/Nonprofit Terms; Industry Terms: Not Available to Industry
How to cite: pR26 iBFP Dest was a gift from Ralf Kuehn (Addgene plasmid # 74284 ; http://n2t.net/addgene:74284 ; RRID:Addgene_74284)
