>Addgene plasmid #74284 | pR26 iBFP Dest | addgene partial sequence | sequence record 142430 | EBV-rev 5'-GTGGTTTGTCCAAACTCATC-3'
AGCTTATAACTTCGTATAGCATACATTATACGAAGTTATCGGCGCGCCATCACAAGTTTGTACAAAAAAG
CTGAACGAGAAACGTAAAATGATATAAATATCAATATATTAAATTAGATTTTGCATAAAAAACAGACTAC
ATAATACTGTAAAACACAACATATCCAGTCACTATGGCGGCCGCATTAGGCACCCCAGGCTTTACACTTT
ATGCTTCCGGCTCGTATAATGTGTGGATTTTGAGTTAGGATCCGTCGAGATTTTCAGGAGCTAAGGAAGC
TAAAATGGAGAAAAAAATCACTGGATATACCACCGTTGATATATCCCAATGGCATCGTAAAGAACATTTT
GAGGCATTTCAGTCAGTTGCTCAATGTACCTATAACCAGACCGTTCAGCTGGATATTACGGCCTTTTTAA
AGACCGTAAAGAAAAATAAGCACAAGTTTTATCCGGCCTTTATTCACATTCTTGCCCGCCTGATGAATGC
TCATCCGGAATTCCGTATGGCAATGAAAGACGGTGAGCTGGTGATATGGGATAGTGTTCACCCTTGTTAC
ACCGTTTTCCATGAGCAAACTGAAACGTTTTCATCGCTCTGGAGTGAATACCACGACGATTTCCGGCAGT
TTCTACACATATATTCGCAAGATGTGGCGTGTTACGGTGAAAACCTGGCCTATTTCCCTAAAGGGTTTAT
TGAGAATATGTTTTTCGTCTCAGCCAATCCCTGGGTGAGTTTCACCAGTT
