>Addgene plasmid #74284 | pR26 iBFP Dest | addgene partial sequence | sequence record 142468 | sREACh-F 5'-gaccccaacgagaagcgcg-3'
CGCCGGGATCACTCTCGGCATGGACGAGCTGTACAAGTAACCCCGGGGAAGTTCCTATACTTTCTAGAGA
ATAGGAACTTCGCTAGAGACTGTGCCTTCTAGTTGCCAGCCATCTGTTGTTTGCCCCTCCCCCGTGCCTT
CCTTGACCCTGGAAGGTGCCACTCCCACTGTCCTTTCCTAATAAAATGAGGAAATTGCATCGCATTGTCT
GAGTAGGTGTCATTCTATTCTGGGGGGTGGGGTGGGGCAGGACAGCAAGGGGGAGGATTGGGAAGACAAT
AGCAGGCATGCTGGGGATGCGGTCTAGCGCGGCCGCCGCGCCGATATCGAATTCGCTAGAAGATGGGCGG
GAGTCTTCTGGGCAGGCTTAAAGGCTAACCTGGTGTGTGGGCGTTGTCCTGCAGGGGAATTGAACAGGTG
TAAAATTGGAGGGACAAGACTTCCCACAGATTTTCGGTTTTGTCGGGAAGTTTTTTAATAGGGGCAAATA
AGGAAAATGGGAGGATAGGTAGTCATCTGGGGTTTTATGCAGCAAAACTACAGGTTATTATTGCTTGTGA
TCCGCCTCGGAGTATTTTCCATCGAGGTAGATTAAAGACATGCTCACCCGAGTTTTATACTCTCCTGCTT
GAGATCCTTACTACAGTATGAAATTACAGTGTCGCGAGTTAGACTATGTAAGCAGAATTTTAATCATTTT
TAAAGAGCCCAGTACTTCATATCCATTTCTCCCGCTCCTTCTGCAGCCTTATCAAA
